>Addgene plasmid #75539 | NME1 gRNA (BRDN0001146284) | addgene full sequence | sequence record 184082 | Addgene Assembled Sequence
CCCGGGTGCAAAGATGGATAAAGTTTTAAACAGAGAGGAATCTTTGCAGCTAATGGACCTTCTAGGTCTT
GAAAGGAGTGGGAATTGGCTCCGGTGCCCGTCAGTGGGCAGAGCGCACATCGCCCACAGTCCCCGAGAAG
TTGGGGGGAGGGGTCGGCAATTGATCCGGTGCCTAGAGAAGGTGGCGCGGGGTAAACTGGGAAAGTGATG
TCGTGTACTGGCTCCGCCTTTTTCCCGAGGGTGGGGGAGAACCGTATATAAGTGCAGTAGTCGCCGTGAA
CGTTCTTTTTCGCAACGGGTTTGCCGCCAGAACACAGGTAAGTGCCGTGTGTGGTTCCCGCGGGCCTGGC
CTCTTTACGGGTTATGGCCCTTGCGTGCCTTGAATTACTTCCACCTGGCTGCAGTACGTGATTCTTGATC
CCGAGCTTCGGGTTGGAAGTGGGTGGGAGAGTTCGAGGCCTTGCGCTTAAGGAGCCCCTTCGCCTCGTGC
TTGAGTTGAGGCCTGGCCTGGGCGCTGGGGCCGCCGCGTGCGAATCTGGTGGCACCTTCGCGCCTGTCTC
GCTGCTTTCGATAAGTCTCTAGCCATTTAAAATTTTTGATGACCTGCTGCGACGCTTTTTTTCTGGCAAG
ATAGTCTTGTAAATGCGGGCCAAGATCTGCACACTGGTATTTCGGTTTTTGGGGCCGCGGGCGGCGACGG
GGCCCGTGCGTCCCAGCGCACATGTTCGGCGAGGCGGGGCCTGCGAGCGCGGCCACCGAGAATCGGACGG
GGGTAGTCTCAAGCTGGCCGGCCTGCTCTGGTGCCTGGCCTCGCGCCGCCGTGTATCGCCCCGCCCTGGG
CGGCAAGGCTGGCCCGGTCGGCACCAGTTGCGTGAGCGGAAAGATGGCCGCTTCCCGGCCCTGCTGCAGG
GAGCTCAAAATGGAGGACGCGGCGCTCGGGAGAGCGGGCGGGTGAGTCACCCACACAAAGGAAAAGGGCC
TTTCCGTCCTCAGCCGTCGCTTCATGTGACTCCACGGAGTACCGGGCGCCGTCCAGGCACCTCGATTAGT
TCTCGAGCTTTTGGAGTACGTCGTCTTTAGGTTGGGGGGAGGGGTTTTATGCGATGGAGTTTCCCCACAC
TGAGTGGGTGGAGACTGAAGTTAGGCCAGCTTGGCACTTGATGTAATTCTCCTTGGAATTTGCCCTTTTT
GAGTTTGGATCTTGGTTCATTCTCAAGCCTCAGACAGTGGTTCAAAGTTTTTTTCTTCCATTTCAGGTGT
CGTGACGTACGGCCACCATGACCGAGTACAAGCCCACGGTGCGCCTCGCCACCCGCGACGACGTCCCCAG
GGCCGTACGCACCCTCGCCGCCGCGTTCGCCGACTACCCCGCCACGCGCCACACCGTCGATCCGGACCGC
CACATCGAGCGGGTCACCGAGCTGCAAGAACTCTTCCTCACGCGCGTCGGGCTCGACATCGGCAAGGTGT
GGGTCGCGGACGACGGCGCCGCCGTGGCGGTCTGGACCACGCCGGAGAGCGTCGAAGCGGGGGCGGTGTT
CGCCGAGATCGGCCCGCGCATGGCCGAGTTGAGCGGTTCCCGGCTGGCCGCGCAGCAACAGATGGAAGGC
CTCCTGGCGCCGCACCGGCCCAAGGAGCCCGCGTGGTTCCTGGCCACCGTCGGAGTCTCGCCCGACCACC
AGGGCAAGGGTCTGGGCAGCGCCGTCGTGCTCCCCGGAGTGGAGGCGGCCGAGCGCGCCGGGGTGCCCGC
CTTCCTGGAGACCTCCGCGCCCCGCAACCTCCCCTTCTACGAGCGGCTCGGCTTCACCGTCACCGCCGAC
GTCGAGGTGCCCGAAGGACCGCGCACCTGGTGCATGACCCGCAAGCCCGGTGCCTGAACGCGTTAAGTCG
ACAATCAACCTCTGGATTACAAAATTTGTGAAAGATTGACTGGTATTCTTAACTATGTTGCTCCTTTTAC
GCTATGTGGATACGCTGCTTTAATGCCTTTGTATCATGCTATTGCTTCCCGTATGGCTTTCATTTTCTCC
TCCTTGTATAAATCCTGGTTGCTGTCTCTTTATGAGGAGTTGTGGCCCGTTGTCAGGCAACGTGGCGTGG
TGTGCACTGTGTTTGCTGACGCAACCCCCACTGGTTGGGGCATTGCCACCACCTGTCAGCTCCTTTCCGG
GACTTTCGCTTTCCCCCTCCCTATTGCCACGGCGGAACTCATCGCCGCCTGCCTTGCCCGCTGCTGGACA
GGGGCTCGGCTGTTGGGCACTGACAATTCCGTGGTGTTGTCGGGGAAATCATCGTCCTTTCCTTGGCTGC
TCGCCTGTGTTGCCACCTGGATTCTGCGCGGGACGTCCTTCTGCTACGTCCCTTCGGCCCTCAATCCAGC
GGACCTTCCTTCCCGCGGCCTGCTGCCGGCTCTGCGGCCTCTTCCGCGTCTTCGCCTTCGCCCTCAGACG
AGTCGGATCTCCCTTTGGGCCGCCTCCCCGCGTCGACTTTAAGACCAATGACTTACAAGGCAGCTGTAGA
TCTTAGCCACTTTTTAAAAGAAAAGGGGGGACTGGAAGGGCTAATTCACTCCCAACGAAGACAAGATCTG
CTTTTTGCTTGTACTGGGTCTCTCTGGTTAGACCAGATCTGAGCCTGGGAGCTCTCTGGCTAACTAGGGA
ACCCACTGCTTAAGCCTCAATAAAGCTTGCCTTGAGTGCTTCAAGTAGTGTGTGCCCGTCTGTTGTGTGA
CTCTGGTAACTAGAGATCCCTCAGACCCTTTTAGTCAGTGTGGAAAATCTCTAGCAGTACGTATAGTAGT
TCATGTCATCTTATTATTCAGTATTTATAACTTGCAAAGAAATGAATATCAGAGAGTGAGAGGAACTTGT
TTATTGCAGCTTATAATGGTTACAAATAAAGCAATAGCATCACAAATTTCACAAATAAAGCATTTTTTTC
ACTGCATTCTAGTTGTGGTTTGTCCAAACTCATCAATGTATCTTATCATGTCTGGCTCTAGCTATCCCGC
CCCTAACTCCGCCCATCCCGCCCCTAACTCCGCCCAGTTCCGCCCATTCTCCGCCCCATGGCTGACTAAT
TTTTTTTATTTATGCAGAGGCCGAGGCCGCCTCGGCCTCTGAGCTATTCCAGAAGTAGTGAGGAGGCTTT
TTTGGAGGCCTAGGGACGTACCCAATTCGCCCTATAGTGAGTCGTATTACGCGCGCTCACTGGCCGTCGT
TTTACAACGTCGTGACTGGGAAAACCCTGGCGTTACCCAACTTAATCGCCTTGCAGCACATCCCCCTTTC
GCCAGCTGGCGTAATAGCGAAGAGGCCCGCACCGATCGCCCTTCCCAACAGTTGCGCAGCCTGAATGGCG
AATGGG
[124 nt withheld, positions 3367-3490]
C
[91 nt withheld, positions 3492-3582]
A
[49 nt withheld, positions 3584-3632]
CCTTTGACGTTGGAGTCCACGTTCTTT
[37 nt withheld, positions 3660-3696]
ACCCTATCTCGGTCTATTCTTTTGATTTATAAGGGATTTTGCCGATTTCGGCCTATTGGTTAAAAAATGA
GCTGATTTAACAAAAATTTAACGCGAATTTTAACAAAATATTAACGCTTACAATTTAGGTGGCACTTTTC
GGGGAAATGTGCGCGGAACCCCTATTTGTTTATTTTTCTAAATACATTCAAATATGTATCCGCTCATGAG
ACAATAACCCTGATAAATGCTTCAATAATATTGAAAAAGGAAGAGTATGAGTATTCAACATTTCCGTGTC
GCCCTTATTCCCTTTTTTGCGGCATTTTGCCTTCCTGTTTTTGCTCACCCAGAAACGCTGGTGAAAGTAA
AAGATGCTGAAGATCAGTTGGGTGCACGAGTGGGTTACATCGAACTGGATCTCAACAGCGGTAAGATCCT
TGAGAGTTTTCGCCCCGAAGAACGTTTTCCAATGATGAGCACTTTTAAAGTTCTGCTATGTGGCGCGGTA
TTATCCCGTATTGACGCCGGGCAAGAGCAACTCGGTCGCCGCATACACTATTCTCAGAATGACTTGGTTG
AGTACTCACCAGTCACAGAAAAGCATCTTACGGATGGCATGACAGTAAGAGAATTATGCAGTGCTGCCAT
AACCATGAGTGATAACACTGCGGCCAACTTACTTCTGACAACGATCGGAGGACCGAAGGAGCTAACCGCT
TTTTTGCACAACATGGGGGATCATGTAACTCGCCTTGATCGTTGGGAACCGGAGCTGAATGAAGCCATAC
CAAACGACGAGCGTGACACCACGATGCCTGTAGCAATGGCAACAACGTTGCGCAAACTATTAACTGGCGA
ACTACTTACTCTAGCTTCCCGGCAACAATTAATAGACTGGATGGAGGCGGATAAAGTTGCAGGACCACTT
CTGCGCTCGGCCCTTCCGGCTGGCTGGTTTATTGCTGATAAATCTGGAGCCGGTGAGCGTGGGTCTCGCG
GTATCATTGCAGCACTGGGGCCAGATGGTAAGCCCTCCCGTATCGTAGTTATCTACACGACGGGGAGTCA
GGCAACTATGGATGAACGAAATAGACAGATCGCTGAGATAGGTGCCTCACTGATTAAGCATTGGTAACTG
TCAGACCAAGTTTACTCATATATACTTTAGATTGATTTAAAACTTCATTTTTAATTTAAAAGGATCTAGG
TGAAGATCCTTTTTGATAATCTCATGACCAAAATCCCTTAACGTGAGTTTTCGTTCCACTGAGCGTCAGA
CCCCGTAGAAAAGATCAAAGGATCTTCTTGAGATCCTTTTTTTCTGCGCGTAATCTGCTGCTTGCAAACA
AAAAAACCACCGCTACCAGCGGTGGTTTGTTTGCCGGATCAAGAGCTACCAACTCTTTTTCCGAAGGTAA
CTGGCTTCAGCAGAGCGCAGATACCAAATACTGTTCTTCTAGTGTAGCCGTAGTTAGGCCACCACTTCAA
GAACTCTGTAGCACCGCCTACATACCTCGCTCTGCTAATCCTGTTACCAGTGGCTGCTGCCAGTGGCGAT
AAGTCGTGTCTTACCGGGTTGGACTCAAGACGATAGTTACCGGATAAGGCGCAGCGGTCGGGCTGAACGG
GGGGTTCGTGCACACAGCCCAGCTTGGAGCGAACGACCTACACCGAACTGAGATACCTACAGCGTGAGCT
ATGAGAAAGCGCCACGCTTCCCGAAGGGAGAAAGGCGGACAGGTATCCGGTAAGCGGCAGGGTCGGAACA
GGAGAGCGCACGAGGGAGCTTCCAGGGGGAAACGCCTGGTATCTTTATAGTCCTGTCGGGTTTCGCCACC
TCTGACTTGAGCGTCGATTTTTGTGATGCTCGTCAGGGGGGCGGAGCCTATGGAAAAACGCCAGCAACGC
GGCCTTTTTACGGTTCCTGGCCTTTTGCTGGCCTTTTGCTCACATGTTCTTTCCTGCGTTATCCCCTGAT
TCTGTGGATAACCGTATTACCGCCTTTGAGTGAGCTGATACCGCTCGCCGCAGCCGAACGACCGAGCGCA
GCGAGTCAGTGAGCGAGGAAGCGGAAGAGCGCCCAATACGCAAACCGCCTCTCCCCGCGCGTTGGCCGAT
TCATTAATGCAGCTGGCACGACAGGTTTCCCGACTGGAAAGCGGGCAGTGAGCGCAACGCAATTAATGTG
AGTTAGCTCACTCATTAGGCACCCCAGGCTTTACACTTTATGCTTCCGGCTCGTATGTTGTGTGGAATTG
TGAGCGGATAACAATTTCACACAGGAAACAGCTATGACCATGATTACGCCAAGCGCGCAATTAACCCTCA
CTAAAGGGAACAAAAGCTGGAGCTGCAAGCTTAATGTAGTCTTATGCAATACTCTTGTAGTCTTGCAACA
TGGTAACGATGAGTTAGCAACATGCCTTACAAGGAGAGAAAAAGCACCGTGCATGCCGATTGGTGGAAGT
AAGGTGGTACGATCGTGCCTTATTAGGAAGGCAACAGACGGGTCTGACATGGATTGGACGAACCACTGAA
TTGCCGCATTGCAGAGATATTGTATTTAAGTGCCTAGCTCGATACATAAACGGGTCTCTCTGGTTAGACC
AGATCTGAGCCTGGGAGCTCTCTGGCTAACTAGGGAACCCACTGCTTAAGCCTCAATAAAGCTTGCCTTG
AGTGCTTCAAGTAGTGTGTGCCCGTCTGTTGTGTGACTCTGGTAACTAGAGATCCCTCAGACCCTTTTAG
TCAGTGTGGAAAATCTCTAGCAGTGGCGCCCGAACAGGGACTTGAAAGCGAAAGGGAAACCAGAGGAGCT
CTCTCGACGCAGGACTCGGCTTGCTGAAGCGCGCACGGCAAGAGGCGAGGGGCGGCGACTGGTGAGTACG
CCAAAAATTTTGACTAGCGGAGGCTAGAAGGAGAGAGATGGGTGCGAGAGCGTCAGTATTAAGCGGGGGA
GAATTAGATCGCGATGGGAAAAAATTCGGTTAAGGCCAGGGGGAAAGAAAAAATATAAATTAAAACATAT
AGTATGGGCAAGCAGGGAGCTAGAACGATTCGCAGTTAATCCTGGCCTGTTAGAAACATCAGAAGGCTGT
AGACAAATACTGGGACAGCTACAACCATCCCTTCAGACAGGATCAGAAGAACTTAGATCATTATATAATA
CAGTAGCAACCCTCTATTGTGTGCATCAAAGGATAGAGATAAAAGACACCAAGGAAGCTTTAGACAAGAT
AGAGGAAGAGCAAAACAAAAGTAAGACCACCGCACAGCAAGCGGCCGCTGATCTTCAGACCTGGAGGAGG
AGATATGAGGGACAATTGGAGAAGTGAATTATATAAATATAAAGTAGTAAAAATTGAACCATTAGGAGTA
GCACCCACCAAGGCAAAGAGAAGAGTGGTGCAGAGAGAAAAAAGAGCAGTGGGAATAGGAGCTTTGTTCC
TTGGGTTCTTGGGAGCAGCAGGAAGCACTATGGGCGCAGCGTCAATGACGCTGACGGTACAGGCCAGACA
ATTATTGTCTGGTATAGTGCAGCAGCAGAACAATTTGCTGAGGGCTATTGAGGCGCAACAGCATCTGTTG
CAACTCACAGTCTGGGGCATCAAGCAGCTCCAGGCAAGAATCCTGGCTGTGGAAAGATACCTAAAGGATC
AACAGCTCCTGGGGATTTGGGGTTGCTCTGGAAAACTCATTTGCACCACTGCTGTGCCTTGGAATGCTAG
TTGGAGTAATAAATCTCTGGAACAGATTTGGAATCACACGACCTGGATGGAGTGGGACAGAGAAATTAAC
AATTACACAAGCTTAATACACTCCTTAATTGAAGAATCGCAAAACCAGCAAGAAAAGAATGAACAAGAAT
TATTGGAATTAGATAAATGGGCAAGTTTGTGGAATTGGTTTAACATAACAAATTGGCTGTGGTATATAAA
ATTATTCATAATGATAGTAGGAGGCTTGGTAGGTTTAAGAATAGTTTTTGCTGTACTTTCTATAGTGAAT
AGAGTTAGGCAGGGATATTCACCATTATCGTTTCAGACCCACCTCCCAACCCCGAGGGGACCCAGAGAGG
GCCTATTTCCCATGATTCCTTCATATTTGCATATACGATACAAGGCTGTTAGAGAGATAATTAGAATTAA
TTTGACTGTAAACACAAAGATATTAGTACAAAATACGTGACGTAGAAAGTAATAATTTCTTGGGTAGTTT
GCAGTTTTAAAATTATGTTTTAAAATGGACTATCATATGCTTACCGTAACTTGAAAGTATTTCGATTTCT
TGGCTTTATATATCTTGTGGAAAGGACGAAACACCGGTGCATGTATTTCACCAGGCGTTTTAGAGCTAGA
AATAGCAAGTTAAAATAAGGCTAGTCCGTTATCAACTTGAAAAAGTGGCACCGAGTCGGTGCTTTTTTAA
GCTTGGCGTAACTAGATCTTGAGACAAATGGCAGTATTCATCCACAATTTTAAAAGAAAAGGGGGGATTG
GGGGGTACAGTGCAGGGGAAAGAATAGTAGACATAATAGCAACAGACATACAAACTAAAGAATTACAAAA
ACAAATTACAAAAATTCAAAATTTTCGGGTTTATTACAGGGACAGCAGAGATCCACTTTGGCGCCGGCTC
GAGGGGG
Features (pLannotate 1.2.2; 29 found; start..end, strand, type, name):
     14..80      +  CDS            small t antigen (fragment): SV40 (simian virus 40) small t antigen
    106..317     +  promoter       EF-1α core promoter: core promoter for human elongation factor EF-1α
    318..1256    +  intron         EF-1α intron A: intron upstream of the start codon of human EF-1α
   1278..1877    +  CDS            PuroR (fragment): puromycin N-acetyltransferase; pac from Streptomyces; confers resistance to puromycin
   1893..2481    +  misc_feature   WPRE: woodchuck hepatitis virus posttranscriptional regulatory element
   2532..2551    +  misc_feature   cPPT/CTS (fragment): central polypurine tract and central termination sequence of HIV-1
   2553..2786    +  LTR            3' LTR (ΔU3): self-inactivating 3' long terminal repeat (LTR) from HIV-1
   2864..2985    +  polyA_signal   SV40 poly(A) signal: SV40 polyadenylation signal
   3025..3160    +  rep_origin     SV40 ori: SV40 origin of replication
   3181..3199    -  promoter       T7 promoter: promoter for bacteriophage T7 RNA polymerase
   3207..3362    +  CDS            lacZα (fragment): LacZα fragment of β-galactosidase; lacZ fragment
   3367..3795    +  rep_origin     f1 ori (sequence partly withheld): f1 bacteriophage origin of replication; arrow indicates direction of (+) strand synthesis
   3848..3952    +  promoter       AmpR promoter: bla
   3953..4813    +  CDS            AmpR: β-lactamase; bla; confers resistance to ampicillin, carbenicillin, and related antibiotics
   4984..5572    +  rep_origin     ori: high-copy-number ColE1/pMB1/pBR322/pUC origin of replication
   5755..5847    +  CDS            lacI (fragment): lac repressor; lacI; The lac repressor binds to the lac operator to inhibit transcription in E. coli. This inhibition can be relieved by adding lactose or isopropyl-β-D-thiogalactopyranoside (IPTG).
   5860..5881    +  protein_bind   CAP binding site: CAP binding activates transcription in the presence of cAMP. E. coli catabolite activator protein
   5896..5926    +  promoter       lac promoter: promoter for the E. coli lac operon
   5934..5950    +  protein_bind   lac operator: The lac repressor binds to the lac operator to inhibit transcription in E. coli. This inhibition can be relieved by adding lactose or isopropyl-β-D-thiogalactopyranoside (IPTG). lac repressor encoded by lacI
   5995..6013    +  promoter       T3 promoter: promoter for bacteriophage T3 RNA polymerase
   6041..6267    +  promoter       RSV promoter: Rous sarcoma virus enhancer/promoter
   6268..6448    +  LTR            5' LTR (truncated): truncated 5' long terminal repeat (LTR) from HIV-1
   6495..6620    +  misc_feature   HIV-1 Ψ: packaging signal of human immunodeficiency virus type 1
   6604..6967    +  CDS            HIV-1 gag (fragment): gag protein from human immunodeficiency virus 1; gag
   7113..7346    +  misc_feature   RRE: The Rev response element (RRE) of HIV-1 allows for Rev-dependent mRNA export from the nucleus to the cytoplasm.
   7723..7749    +  CDS            Rev (fragment): human immunodeficiency virus 1 (HIV-1) Rev protein; rev; enhances nuclear export of unspliced and incompletely spliced viral mRNAs
   7753..7993    +  promoter       U6 promoter: RNA polymerase III promoter for human U6 snRNA
   8023..8098    +  misc_RNA       gRNA scaffold: guide RNA scaffold for the Streptococcus pyogenes CRISPR/Cas9 system
   8154..8271    +  misc_feature   cPPT/CTS: central polypurine tract and central termination sequence of HIV-1
