[The description below was written by a language model from this plasmid's Addgene catalogue record and pLannotate feature annotations shown in this document.]
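Description:
NME1 gRNA (BRDN0001146284) is a third-generation lentiviral CRISPR guide plasmid built on the lentiGuide-Puro backbone and designed to target human NME1, the nucleoside diphosphate kinase also known as NM23-H1. The record also lists the NME1-NME2 readthrough locus as a target. The assembled sequence is 8,323 nt. In E. coli it is maintained as a high-copy plasmid through a ColE1/pUC-type origin with ampicillin selection (AmpR). An f1 origin, lac regulatory remnants, T3/T7 promoters and an SV40 origin and poly(A) signal are also annotated in the backbone.

The lentiviral transfer cassette begins with an RSV promoter fused to a truncated HIV-1 5' LTR, which makes genomic RNA production Tat-independent. It is followed by the Ψ packaging signal with a gag fragment and by the RRE for Rev-dependent nuclear export. Within the provirus, a human U6 RNA polymerase III promoter drives the 20-nt NME1-specific spacer joined to the Streptococcus pyogenes guide RNA scaffold. A cPPT/CTS element comes next, aiding nuclear import of the viral genome. Downstream, the EF-1α core promoter with its intron A expresses puromycin N-acetyltransferase, allowing puromycin selection of transduced mammalian cells. A WPRE enhances transcript expression, and the ΔU3 self-inactivating 3' LTR closes the cassette.

The plasmid does not encode Cas9, so it must be used with a separate Cas9 vector such as lentiCas9-Blast, or in cells that already express Cas9, to edit or knock out NME1. The guide belongs to a human kinome gRNA collection associated with work on optimized sgRNA design for higher activity and fewer off-target effects.
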