Addgene plasmid #75539: NME1 gRNA (BRDN0001146284)
Purpose: 3rd generation lentiviral gRNA plasmid targeting human NME1
Depositing lab: John Doench & David Root. Depositing organization: Broad Institute. Publication: Optimized sgRNA design to maximize activity and minimize off-target effects of CRISPR-Cas9. Doench JG, Fusi N, Sullender M, Hegde M, Vaimberg EW, Donovan KF, Smith I, Tothova Z, Wilen C, Orchard R, Virgin HW, Listgarten J, Root DE. Nat Biotechnol. 2016 Jan 18. doi: 10.1038/nbt.3437. PubMed 26780180.
Backbone
  Vector backbone: lentiGuide-Puro
  Backbone manufacturer: Zhang Lab (Addgene plasmid # 52963)
  Vector type: Mammalian Expression, Lentiviral, CRISPR
  Selectable markers: Puromycin
Growth in bacteria
  Bacterial resistance: Ampicillin, 100 μg/mL
  Growth temperature: 37°C
  Growth strain: DH5alpha
  Copy number: High Copy
Gene/Insert
  Gene/Insert name: NME1,NME1-NME2 (alt names: NME1; NM_000269.2)
  gRNA/shRNA sequence: GTGCATGTATTTCACCAGGC
  Species: H. sapiens (human)
  Entrez Gene: NME1 (a.k.a. AWD, GAAD, NB, NBS, NDK1, NDKA, NDPK A, NDPK-A, NDPKA, NM23, NM23-H1)
  Promoter: hU6
  Cloning method: Unknown
  Sequencing primers: 5′ U6-F; 3′ pS2-R
Terms and licenses: Academic/Nonprofit Terms; Industry Terms: Not Available to Industry
Depositor comments: The gRNA was designed to target the following Genbank reference sequence(s): NM_000269.2,NM_001018136.2,NM_198175.1. Note that this plasmid does NOT contain Cas9. It should be used in conjunction with lentiCas9-Blast (Addgene #52962) or otherwise with cell lines already expressing Cas9. Browse the full kinome gRNA library at http://www.addgene.org/pooled-library/broadgpp-human-kinome/ or visit http://www.broadinstitute.org/rnai/public/ for detailed protocols and information.
How to cite: NME1 gRNA (BRDN0001146284) was a gift from John Doench & David Root (Addgene plasmid # 75539 ; http://n2t.net/addgene:75539 ; RRID:Addgene_75539)
