>Addgene plasmid #75539 | NME1 gRNA (BRDN0001146284) | depositor partial sequence | sequence record 142999 | Target Sequence
GTGCATGTATTTCACCAGGC
