>Addgene plasmid #75539 | NME1 gRNA (BRDN0001146284) | addgene partial sequence | sequence record 184081 | hU6-F
GAAAGTAATAATTTCTTGGGTAGTTTGCAGTTTTAAAATTATGTTTTAAAATGGACTATCATATGCTTAC
CGTAACTTGAAAGTATTTCGATTTCTTGGCTTTATATATCTTGTGGAAAGGACGAAACACCGGTGCATGT
ATTTCACCAGGCGTTTTAGAGCTAGAAATAGCAAGTTAAAATAAGGCTAGTCCGTTATCAACTTGAAAAA
GTGGCACCGAGTCGGTGCTTTTTTAAGCTTGGCGTAACTAGATCTTGAGACAAATGGCAGTATTCATCCA
CAATTTTAAAAGAAAAGGGGGGATTGGGGGGTACAGTGCAGGGGAAAGAATAGTAGACATAATAGCAACA
GACATACAAACTAAAGAATTACAAAAACAAATTACAAAAATTCAAAATTTTCGGGTTTATTACAGGGACA
GCAGAGATCCACTTTGGCGCCGGCTCGAGGGGGCCCGGGTGCAAAGATGGATAAAGTTTTAAACAGAGAG
GAATCTTTGCAGCTAATGGACCTTCTAGGTCTTGAAAGGAGTGGGAATTGGCTCCGGTGCCCGTCAGTGG
GCAGAGCGCA
